Addgene plasmid #240177: pVF174
Purpose: expression vector or PiggyBac-insertable cargo for expressing SREBP_FY>A-HaloTag-ERD-ZF1
Depositing lab: Max Staller. Depositing organization: University of California, Berkeley.
Backbone
  Vector backbone: PiggyBac
  Vector type: Mammalian Expression
Growth in bacteria
  Bacterial resistance: Ampicillin, 100 μg/mL
  Growth temperature: 37°C
  Growth strain: DH5alpha
  Copy number: High Copy
Gene/Insert
  Gene/Insert name: SREBP_FY>A-HaloTag-ERD-ZF1
  Species: Synthetic
  Mutation: FY>A
  Cloning method: Gibson Cloning
Terms and licenses: Academic/Nonprofit Terms; Industry Terms: Not Available to Industry
How to cite: pVF174 was a gift from Max Staller (Addgene plasmid # 240177 ; http://n2t.net/addgene:240177 ; RRID:Addgene_240177)
