[The description below was written by a language model from this plasmid's Addgene catalogue record and pLannotate feature annotations shown in this document.]
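Description:
pVF174 is a 9.3 kb mammalian expression plasmid built on a PiggyBac backbone, intended either for direct use as an expression vector or as transposon cargo for genomic insertion. It is propagated in E. coli through a high-copy ColE1/pUC-type origin with ampicillin selection (AmpR and its bla promoter). It also carries an f1 origin and leftover lacZα/lac promoter/operator fragments from its cloning-vector ancestry. The automated annotation does not mark the PiggyBac terminal repeats. The two hits labelled as lambda portal protein fragments that flank the mammalian cassettes are not explained by the record.

The mammalian portion contains two units. A mouse PGK promoter drives the puromycin N-acetyltransferase gene, ending in a bGH polyadenylation signal, which allows puromycin selection of transfected or stably integrated cells. Downstream lies the synthetic fusion SREBP_FY>A-HaloTag-ERD-ZF1. It begins with a short fragment of human SREBF1 (SREBP1) carrying the recorded FY>A mutation, which the name suggests means phenylalanine and tyrosine residues changed to alanine. This is followed by HaloTag (annotated as the dhaA haloalkane dehalogenase from which it derives), which allows covalent labelling with chloroalkane ligands. Next comes an estrogen receptor ligand-binding domain, matched as a fragment of ERT2, a module typically used to make a fusion protein's activity ligand-dependent. A zinc-finger DNA-binding module (ZF1) follows, detected only as a very short ZFHD1-like match, along with a V5 epitope tag. A partial WPRE and an SV40 poly(A) signal follow the coding region. The promoter driving this fusion is not annotated or stated in the record.

The architecture is consistent with a synthetic transcription factor for testing a mutated SREBP segment tethered to a defined DNA site, although the record states only the expression purpose.
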