Features (pLannotate 1.2.2; 22 found; start..end, strand, type, name):
    719..823     -  promoter       AmpR promoter: bla
    876..1304    -  rep_origin     f1 ori (sequence partly withheld): f1 bacteriophage origin of replication; arrow indicates direction of (+) strand synthesis
   1309..1464    -  CDS            lacZα (fragment): LacZα fragment of β-galactosidase; lacZ fragment
   1466..1585    +  CDS            B (fragment): PORTL_LAMBD - Experimental evidence at protein level: Swiss-Prot protein existence level 1. Forms the portal vertex of the capsid (PubMed:6228056, PubMed:6232391). This portal plays critical roles in head assembly, genome packaging, neck/tail attachment, and genome ejection (Probable). The portal protein multimerizes as a single ring-shaped homododecamer arranged around a central channel (PubMed:6232391). Binds to the terminase subunits to form the packaging machine (PubMed:7799432). From Escherichia phage lambda (Bacteriophage lambda).
   2073..2572    +  promoter       PGK promoter: mouse phosphoglycerate kinase 1 promoter
   2594..3193    +  CDS            PuroR: puromycin N-acetyltransferase; pac from Streptomyces alboniger; confers resistance to puromycin
   3226..3450    +  polyA_signal   bGH poly(A) signal: bovine growth hormone polyadenylation signal
   3893..4072    +  CDS            SREBF1 (fragment): SRBP1_HUMAN - Also known as BHLHD1, SREBP1 From Homo sapiens (Human).
   4085..4963    +  CDS            dhaA: DHAA_PSEPV - Experimental evidence at protein level: Swiss-Prot protein existence level 1. Catalyzes hydrolytic cleavage of carbon-halogen bonds in halogenated aliphatic compounds, leading to the formation of the corresponding primary alcohols, halide ions and protons. Has a broad substrate specificity, as it is able to dehalogenate mono- and di- chlorinated and brominated alkanes (up to at least C10), and the two isomers of 1,3-dichloropropene to 3-chloroallyl alcohol; the highest activity was found with 1,2-dibromoethane, while no activity was observed with the analog 1,2-dichloroethane. Fro
   4988..5869    +  CDS            ERT2 (fragment): mutated ligand-binding domain of the human estrogen receptor (Feil et al., 1997)
   6329..6345    +  CDS            ZFHD1 (DNA binding domain) (fragment): composite human DNA-binding domain composed of domains from the transcription factors Zif268 and Oct-1 (Pomerantz et al., 1995)
   6410..6450    +  CDS            V5 tag (fragment): epitope tag from simian virus 5
   6461..6567    +  misc_feature   WPRE (fragment): woodchuck hepatitis virus posttranscriptional regulatory element
   6576..6697    +  polyA_signal   SV40 poly(A) signal: SV40 polyadenylation signal
   6715..6807    +  ncRNA          G-CSF SLDE: Accession: RF00183 - G-CSF factor stem-loop destabilising element (SLDE)
   7504..7971    +  CDS            B (fragment): PORTL_LAMBD - Experimental evidence at protein level: Swiss-Prot protein existence level 1. Forms the portal vertex of the capsid (PubMed:6228056, PubMed:6232391). This portal plays critical roles in head assembly, genome packaging, neck/tail attachment, and genome ejection (Probable). The portal protein multimerizes as a single ring-shaped homododecamer arranged around a central channel (PubMed:6232391). Binds to the terminase subunits to form the packaging machine (PubMed:7799432). From Escherichia phage lambda (Bacteriophage lambda).
   8009..8025    -  protein_bind   lac operator: The lac repressor binds to the lac operator to inhibit transcription in E. coli. This inhibition can be relieved by adding lactose or isopropyl-β-D-thiogalactopyranoside (IPTG). lac repressor encoded by lacI
   8033..8063    -  promoter       lac promoter: promoter for the E. coli lac operon
   8078..8099    -  protein_bind   CAP binding site: CAP binding activates transcription in the presence of cAMP. E. coli catabolite activator protein
   8112..8204    -  CDS            lacI (fragment): lac repressor; lacI; The lac repressor binds to the lac operator to inhibit transcription in E. coli. This inhibition can be relieved by adding lactose or isopropyl-β-D-thiogalactopyranoside (IPTG).
   8387..8975    -  rep_origin     ori: high-copy-number ColE1/pMB1/pBR322/pUC origin of replication
   9146..718     -  CDS            AmpR (across the origin): β-lactamase; bla; confers resistance to ampicillin, carbenicillin, and related antibiotics
>Addgene plasmid #240177 | pVF174 | addgene full sequence | sequence record 486852 | Addgene NGS Result
ACCCACGCTCACCGGCTCCAGATTTATCAGCAATAAACCAGCCAGCCGGAAGGGCCGAGCGCAGAAGTGG
TCCTGCAACTTTATCCGCCTCCATCCAGTCTATTAATTGTTGCCGGGAAGCTAGAGTAAGTAGTTCGCCA
GTTAATAGTTTGCGCAACGTTGTTGCCATTGCTACAGGCATCGTGGTGTCACGCTCGTCGTTTGGTATGG
CTTCATTCAGCTCCGGTTCCCAACGATCAAGGCGAGTTACATGATCCCCCATGTTGTGCAAAAAAGCGGT
TAGCTCCTTCGGTCCTCCGATCGTTGTCAGAAGTAAGTTGGCCGCAGTGTTATCACTCATGGTTATGGCA
GCACTGCATAATTCTCTTACTGTCATGCCATCCGTAAGATGCTTTTCTGTGACTGGTGAGTACTCAACCA
AGTCATTCTGAGAATAGTGTATGCGGCGACCGAGTTGCTCTTGCCCGGCGTCAATACGGGATAATACCGC
GCCACATAGCAGAACTTTAAAAGTGCTCATCATTGGAAAACGTTCTTCGGGGCGAAAACTCTCAAGGATC
TTACCGCTGTTGAGATCCAGTTCGATGTAACCCACTCGTGCACCCAACTGATCTTCAGCATCTTTTACTT
TCACCAGCGTTTCTGGGTGAGCAAAAACAGGAAGGCAAAATGCCGCAAAAAAGGGAATAAGGGCGACACG
GAAATGTTGAATACTCATACTCTTCCTTTTTCAATATTATTGAAGCATTTATCAGGGTTATTGTCTCATG
AGCGGATACATATTTGAATGTATTTAGAAAAATAAACAAATAGGGGTTCCGCGCACATTTCCCCGAAAAG
TGCCACCTAAATTGTAAGCGTTAATATTTTGTTAAAATTCGCGTTAAATTTTTGTTAAATCAGCTCATTT
TTTAACCAATAGGCCGAAATCGGCAAAATCCCTTATAAATCAAAAGAATAGACCGAGATAGGGT
[37 nt withheld, positions 975-1011]
AAAGAACGTGGACTCCAACGTCAAAGG
[49 nt withheld, positions 1039-1087]
T
[91 nt withheld, positions 1089-1179]
G
[124 nt withheld, positions 1181-1304]
CCCATTCGCCATTCAGGCTGCGCAACTGTTGGGAAGGGCGATCGGTGCGGGCCTCTTCGCTATTACGCCA
GCTGGCGAAAGGGGGATGTGCTGCAAGGCGATTAAGTTGGGTAACGCCAGGGTTTTCCCAGTCACGACGT
TGTAAAACGACGGCCAGTGAGCGCGCCTCGTTCATTCACGTTTTTGAACCCGTGGAGGACGGGCAGACTC
GCGGTGCAAATGTGTTTTACAGCGTGATGGAGCAGATGAAGATGCTCGACACGCTGCAGAACACGCAGCT
AGATTAACCCTAGAAAGATAATCATATTGTGACGTACGTTAAAGATAATCATGTGTAAAATTGACGCATG
TGTTTTATCGGTCTGTATATCGAGGTTTATTTATTAATTTGAATAGATATTAAGTTTTATTATATTTACA
CTTACATACTAATAATAAATTCAACAAACAATTTATTTATGTTTATTTATTTATTAAAAAAAACAAAAAC
TCAAAATTTCTTCTATAAAGTAACAAAACTTTTATGAGGGACAGCCCCCCCCCAAAGCCCCCAGGGATGT
AATTACGTCCCTCCCCCGCTAGGGGGCAGCAGCGAGCCGCCCGGGGCTCCGCTCCGGTCCGGCGCTCCCC
CCGCATCCCCGAGCCGGCAGCGTGCGGGGACAGCCCGGGCACGGGGAAGGTGGCACGGGATCGCTTTCCT
CTGAACGCTTCTCGCTGCTCTTTGAGCCTGCAGACACCTGGGGGGATACGGGGAAAAGGCGAACGCGTGG
GTAGGGGAGGCGCTTTTCCCAAGGCAGTCTGGAGCATGCGCTTTAGCAGCCCCGCTGGGCACTTGGCGCT
ACACAAGTGGCCTCTGGCCTCGCACACATTCCACATCCACCGGTAGGCGCCAACCGGCTCCGTTCTTTGG
TGGCCCCTTCGCGCCACCTTCTACTCCTCCCCTAGTCAGGAAGTTCCCCCCCGCCCCGCAGCTCGCGTCG
TGCAGGACGTGACAAATGGAAGTAGCACGTCTCACTAGTCTCGTGCAGATGGACAGCACCGCTGAGCAAT
GGAAGCGGGTAGGCCTTTGGGGCAGCGGCCAATAGCAGCTTTGCTCCTTCGCTTTCTGGGCTCAGAGGCT
GGGAAGGGGTGGGTCCGGGGGCGGGCTCAGGGGCGGGCTCAGGGGCGGGGCGGGCGCCCGAAGGTCCTCC
GGAGGCCCGGCATTCTGCACGCTTCAAAAGCGCACGTCTGCCGCGCTGTTCTCCTCTTCCTCATCTCCGG
GCCTTTCGACCTGCAGCCCAAGCTTCACCATGACCGAGTACAAGCCCACGGTGCGCCTCGCCACCCGCGA
CGACGTCCCCAGGGCCGTACGCACCCTCGCCGCCGCGTTCGCCGACTACCCCGCCACGCGCCACACCGTC
GATCCGGACCGCCACATCGAGCGGGTCACCGAGCTGCAAGAACTCTTCCTCACGCGCGTCGGGCTCGACA
TCGGCAAGGTGTGGGTCGCGGACGACGGCGCCGCGGTGGCGGTCTGGACCACGCCGGAGAGCGTCGAAGC
GGGGGCGGTGTTCGCCGAGATCGGCCCGCGCATGGCCGAGTTGAGCGGTTCCCGGCTGGCCGCGCAGCAA
CAGATGGAAGGCCTCCTGGCGCCGCACCGGCCCAAGGAGCCCGCGTGGTTCCTGGCCACCGTCGGCGTCT
CGCCCGACCACCAGGGCAAGGGTCTGGGCAGCGCCGTCGTGCTCCCCGGAGTGGAGGCGGCCGAGCGCGC
CGGGGTGCCCGCCTTCCTGGAGACCTCCGCGCCCCGCAACCTCCCCTTCTACGAGCGGCTCGGCTTCACC
GTCACCGCCGACGTCGAGGTGCCCGAAGGACCGCGCACCTGGTGCATGACCCGCAAGCCCGGTGCCTGAG
CGGCCCGTTTAAACCCGCTGATCAGCCTCGACTGTGCCTTCTAGTTGCCAGCCATCTGTTGTTTGCCCCT
CCCCCGTGCCTTCCTTGACCCTGGAAGGTGCCACTCCCACTGTCCTTTCCTAATAAAATGAGGAAATTGC
ATCGCATTGTCTGAGTAGGTGTCATTCTATTCTGGGGGGTGGGGTGGGGCAGGACAGCAAGGGGGAGGAT
TGGGAAGACAATAGCAGGCATGCTGGGGATGCGGTGGGCTCTATGGCTTCTGAGGCGGAACGCGATATGT
ACGGGCCAGATATACGCGTCGCAGAACAAACGCCCAGAACCGAAGGCCGGAGCCCAGACGCCGCAGCAGC
CCAGCCTGCGTTGTAACCCGGTCCCCATAGCAACCAACTACCGCAGACTACTCTCGCAAGCGCTGTTCTG
CTTGTGACCCGGACCGGCTTCTCTTCCGCTTCCGGTCCCACAATCCTCTGTCGGCCTAGAAGAGCTTTGC
ATTGTGGGAGCTCCTTCCTTTCTCGCTCCCCGGCCATCTTGGCGGCTGGTGTTGGTGAGTGAGCTCTGCG
GGGTAAACGATTAGGCGGCTCGGGGAGCTCCGCTAGCTGGTGTTTGACGCTCTGGATTATAATCCTCTCT
TCTGTCCTCTGTGTATGCTAGGTTGGGGGTTGTCCCGCACCTAGAGCTAGCGCCCAGCTTAAGCCACCAT
GGACGAGCCCCCCGCCAGCGAGGCCGCCCTGGAGCAGGCCCTGGGCGAGCCCTGCGACCTGGACGCCGCC
CTGCTGACCGACATCGAGGACATGCTGCAGCTGATCAACAACCAGGACAGCGACGCCCCCGGCCTGGCCG
ACCCCCCCGCCGCCGGCAGCGGCGCCGGCGGCACCGACGGATCCGGCAGCATGGCCGAGATCGGAACCGG
CTTCCCTTTCGACCCTCACTACGTGGAGGTGCTGGGAGAACGGATGCACTACGTGGACGTGGGACCTAGA
GACGGAACACCAGTGCTGTTCCTGCACGGAAACCCCACAAGCAGCTACGTCTGGCGGAACATCATCCCCC
ACGTGGCCCCTACACACAGATGTATCGCCCCAGACCTGATCGGCATGGGAAAGAGCGACAAGCCCGACCT
GGGCTACTTCTTCGACGACCACGTGCGGTTCATGGACGCTTTCATCGAGGCCCTGGGACTGGAAGAGGTG
GTGCTGGTCATCCACGATTGGGGAAGCGCTCTGGGCTTCCATTGGGCCAAGAGGAACCCAGAGAGGGTCA
AGGGCATCGCCTTCATGGAGTTCATCCGGCCTATCCCCACTTGGGACGAGTGGCCAGAATTCGCCAGGGA
GACCTTCCAGGCTTTCAGAACCACCGACGTGGGCAGGAAGCTGATCATCGACCAGAACGTGTTCATCGAG
GGAACCCTGCCTATGGGAGTCGTGAGACCTCTGACCGAGGTGGAGATGGACCACTACAGGGAGCCCTTCC
TGAACCCAGTGGACAGAGAGCCTCTGTGGAGATTCCCCAACGAGCTGCCTATCGCCGGAGAACCAGCCAA
TATCGTGGCCCTGGTGGAGGAGTACATGGATTGGCTGCACCAGAGCCCCGTGCCTAAGCTGCTGTTTTGG
GGCACACCAGGAGTGCTGATTCCTCCAGCAGAAGCCGCTAGACTGGCCAAAAGCCTGCCTAATTGCAAGG
CCGTGGACATCGGCCCAGGACTGAATCTGCTGCAGGAGGACAACCCCGACCTGATTGGAAGCGAGATTGC
CCGGTGGCTCAGTACCCTGGAGATCAGCGGCAGCGCTGGCTCTGCTGGAGACATGAGAGCTGCCAACCTT
TGGCCAAGCCCGCTCATGATCAAACGCTCTAAGAAGAACAGCCTGGCCTTGTCCCTGACGGCCGACCAGA
TGGTCAGTGCCTTGTTGGATGCTGAGCCCCCCATACTCTATTCCGAGTATGATCCTACCAGACCCTTCAG
TGAAGCTTCGATGATGGGCTTACTGACCAACCTGGCAGACAGGGAGCTGGTTCACATGATCAACTGGGCG
AAGAGGGTGCCAGGCTTTGTGGATTTGACCCTCCATGATCAGGTCCACCTTCTAGAATGTGCCTGGCTAG
AGATCCTGATGATTGGTCTCGTCTGGCGCTCCATGGAGCACCCAGTGAAGCTACTGTTTGCTCCTAACTT
GCTCTTGGACAGGAACCAGGGAAAATGTGTAGAGGGCATGGTGGAGATCTTCGACATGCTGCTGGCTACA
TCATCTCGGTTCCGCATGATGAATCTGCAGGGAGAGGAGTTTGTGTGCCTCAAATCTATTATTTTGCTTA
ATTCTGGAGTGTACACATTTCTGTCCAGCACCCTGAAGTCTCTGGAAGAGAAGGACCATATCCACCGAGT
CCTGGACAAGATCACAGACACTTTGATCCACCTGATGGCCAAGGCAGGCCTGACCCTGCAGCAGCAGCAC
CAGCGGCTGGCCCAGCTCCTCCTCATCCTCTCCCACATCAGGCACATGAGTAACAAAGGCATGGAGCATC
TGTACAGCATGAAGTGCAAGAACGTGGTGCCCCTCTATGACCTGCTGCTGGAGATGCTGGACGCCCACCG
CCTACATGCGCCCACTAGCCGTGGAGGGGCATCCGTGGAGGAGACGGACCAAAGCCACTTGGCCACTGCG
GGCTCTACTTCATCGGGTACCTCTAGACCAGGCGAACGACCGTTTCAATGCCGGATATGTATGAGGAACT
TCTCCGAGGAGGCAAACTTGAGGCGCCACACCCGAACACATACAGGAGAAAAGCCATTCCAATGTCGAAT
TTGTATGCGCAATTTTTCAGATCACTCAAGCCTCAAGCGACACCTCCGCACACATACTGGTTCACAGAAG
CCCTTTCAGTGCAGGATTTGTATGCGCAACTTTAGCCAATCAGCGAACCTTTTGCGGCACACTAGAACGC
ATACAGGTGAGAAGCCTTTCCAGTGTCGCATCTGTATGCGGAACTTCAGCGACCCCAGTTCATTGAAGAG
GCATTTGCGAACTCACACCGGTTCTCAAAAACCTTTTCAGTGCCGAATTTGTATGCGCAACTTCAGCCAA
CAAACAAATTTGACGAGACACACGCGCACGCACACCGGGGAAAAACCGTTTCAATGTCGAATCTGCATGC
GCAATTTTAGCGATGCGACACAACTTGTTAGGCATCTGCGCACACACTTGCGGGGAAGCGGAGCTGGTAA
GCCTATCCCTAACCCTCTCCTCGGTCTCGATTCTACCTGAGTCGACAATCAACCTCTGGATTACAAAATT
TGTGAAAGATTGACTGGTATTCTTAACTATGTTGCTCCTTTTACGCTATGTGGATACGCTGCTTTAATGC
CTTTGTATCATGCGTTAACTAAACTTGTTTATTGCAGCTTATAATGGTTACAAATAAAGCAATAGCATCA
CAAATTTCACAAATAAAGCATTTTTTTCACTGCATTCTAGTTGTGGTTTGTCCAAACTCATCAATGTATC
TTATCATGTCTGGAATTGACTCAAATGATGTCAATTAGTCTATCAGAAGCTCATCTGGTCTCCCTTCCGG
GGGACAAGACATCCCTGTTTAATATTTAAACAGCAGTGTTCCCAAACTGGGTTCTTATATCCCTTGCTCT
GGTCAACCAGGTTGCAGGGTTTCCTGTCCTCACAGGAACGAAGTCCCTAAAGAAACAGTGGCAGCCAGGT
TTAGCCCCGGAATTGACTGGATTCCTTTTTTAGGGCCCATTGGTATGGCTTTTTCCCCGTATCCCCCCAG
GTGTCTGCAGGCTCAAAGAGCAGCGAGAAGCGTTCAGAGGAAAGCGATCCCGTGCCACCTTCCCCGTGCC
CGGGCTGTCCCCGCACGCTGCCGGCTCGGGGATGCGGGGGGAGCGCCGGACCGGAGCGGAGCCCCGGGCG
GCTCGCTGCTGCCCCCTAGCGGGGGAGGGACGTAATTACATCCCTGGGGGCTTTGGGGGGGGGCTGTCCC
TGATATCTATAACAAGAAAATATATATATAATAAGTTATCACGTAAGTAGAACATGAAATAACAATATAA
TTATCGTATGAGTTAAATCTTAAAAGTCACGTAAAAGATAATCATGCGTCATTTTGACTCACGCGGTCGT
TATAGTTCAAAATCAGTGACACTTACCGCATTGACAAGCACGCCTCACGGGAGCTCCAAGCGGCGACTGA
GATGTCCTAAATGCACAGCGACGGATTCGCGCTATTTAGAAAGAGAGAGCAATATTTCAAGAATGCATGC
GTCAATTTTACGCAGACTATCTTTCTAGGGTTAATCTAGCTGCATCAGGATCATATCGTCGGGTCTTTTT
TCCGGCTCAGTCATCGCCCAAGCTGGCGCTATCTGGGCATCGGGGAGGAAGAAGCCCGTGCCTTTTCCCG
CGAGGTTGAAGCGGCATGGAAAGAGTTTGCCGAGGATGACTGCTGCTGCATTGACGTTGAGCGAAAACGC
ACGTTTACCATGATGATTCGGGAAGGTGTGGCCATGCACGCCTTTAACGGTGAACTGTTCGTTCAGGCCA
CCTGGGATACCAGTTCGTCGCGGCTTTTCCGGACACAGTTCCGGATGGTCAGCCCGAAGCGCATCAGCAA
CCCGAACAATACCGGCGACAGCCGGAACTGCCGTGCCGGTGTGCAGATTAATGACAGCGGTGCGGCGCTG
GGATATTACGTCAGCGAGGACGGGTATCCTGGCTGGATGCCGCAGAAATGGACATGGATACCCCGTGAGT
TACCCGGCGGGCGCGCTTGGCGTAATCATGGTCATAGCTGTTTCCTGTGTGAAATTGTTATCCGCTCACA
ATTCCACACAACATACGAGCCGGAAGCATAAAGTGTAAAGCCTGGGGTGCCTAATGAGTGAGCTAACTCA
CATTAATTGCGTTGCGCTCACTGCCCGCTTTCCAGTCGGGAAACCTGTCGTGCCAGCTGCATTAATGAAT
CGGCCAACGCGCGGGGAGAGGCGGTTTGCGTATTGGGCGCTCTTCCGCTTCCTCGCTCACTGACTCGCTG
CGCTCGGTCGTTCGGCTGCGGCGAGCGGTATCAGCTCACTCAAAGGCGGTAATACGGTTATCCACAGAAT
CAGGGGATAACGCAGGAAAGAACATGTGAGCAAAAGGCCAGCAAAAGGCCAGGAACCGTAAAAAGGCCGC
GTTGCTGGCGTTTTTCCATAGGCTCCGCCCCCCTGACGAGCATCACAAAAATCGACGCTCAAGTCAGAGG
TGGCGAAACCCGACAGGACTATAAAGATACCAGGCGTTTCCCCCTGGAAGCTCCCTCGTGCGCTCTCCTG
TTCCGACCCTGCCGCTTACCGGATACCTGTCCGCCTTTCTCCCTTCGGGAAGCGTGGCGCTTTCTCATAG
CTCACGCTGTAGGTATCTCAGTTCGGTGTAGGTCGTTCGCTCCAAGCTGGGCTGTGTGCACGAACCCCCC
GTTCAGCCCGACCGCTGCGCCTTATCCGGTAACTATCGTCTTGAGTCCAACCCGGTAAGACACGACTTAT
CGCCACTGGCAGCAGCCACTGGTAACAGGATTAGCAGAGCGAGGTATGTAGGCGGTGCTACAGAGTTCTT
GAAGTGGTGGCCTAACTACGGCTACACTAGAAGAACAGTATTTGGTATCTGCGCTCTGCTGAAGCCAGTT
ACCTTCGGAAAAAGAGTTGGTAGCTCTTGATCCGGCAAACAAACCACCGCTGGTAGCGGTGGTTTTTTTG
TTTGCAAGCAGCAGATTACGCGCAGAAAAAAAGGATCTCAAGAAGATCCTTTGATCTTTTCTACGGGGTC
TGACGCTCAGTGGAACGAAAACTCACGTTAAGGGATTTTGGTCATGAGATTATCAAAAAGGATCTTCACC
TAGATCCTTTTAAATTAAAAATGAAGTTTTAAATCAATCTAAAGTATATATGAGTAAACTTGGTCTGACA
GTTACCAATGCTTAATCAGTGAGGCACCTATCTCAGCGATCTGTCTATTTCGTTCATCCATAGTTGCCTG
ACTCCCCGTCGTGTAGATAACTACGATACGGGAGGGCTTACCATCTGGCCCCAGTGCTGCAATGATACCG
CGAG
